>Addgene plasmid #232936 | KL158 - pBlueScript II SK-T2A-eGFP-SV40pA Podxl donor | addgene full sequence | sequence record 466438 | Addgene NGS Result
CTAAATTGTAAGCGTTAATATTTTGTTAAAATTCGCGTTAAATTTTTGTTAAATCAGCTCATTTTTTAAC
CAATAGGCCGAAATCGGCAAAATCCCTTATAAATCAAAAGAATAGACCGAGATAGGGT
[37 nt withheld, positions 129-165]
AAAGAACGTGGACTCCAACGTCAAAGG
[49 nt withheld, positions 193-241]
T
[91 nt withheld, positions 243-333]
G
[124 nt withheld, positions 335-458]
CCCATTCGCCATTCAGGCTGCGCAACTGTTGGGAAGGGCGATCGGTGCGGGCCTCTTCGCTATTACGCCA
GCTGGCGAAAGGGGGATGTGCTGCAAGGCGATTAAGTTGGGTAACGCCAGGGTTTTCCCAGTCACGACGT
TGTAAAACGACGGCCAGTGAATTGTAATACGACTCACTATAGGGCGAATTGGGTACCGGGCCCCCCCTCG
AGGTCGACAGTCTTCGCAGCAACGTGCGCGGGGCCGCAGCGGCGCAGACACCGCCCGGGCCGCAGACACC
TTCGCTCGTCGCTGCTGGCTCCGTGTCCCAGCCCAGCTCTGCGGTAGGCAGGAGGAGCGGCCGGATCGCG
ACTCCGGAGTTCGCGGCCGTCGCCAGGCCTCCCGGAGCGGCGCCGACGCTCCCGCTGTCCGGACGCGCGA
CCCTGCGCCAGCGCCGCAGCCACCTGCTCCGAGTCCCCGGGCGAGCACAACCATGCCTCCCACTACGGCG
CTCTCCGCGCTGCTGCTGCTGCTACTGTCGCCTGCATCTCACTCCCATAATGAATTCGGCAGTGGAGAGG
GCAGAGGAAGTCTGCTAACATGCGGTGACGTCGAGGAGAATCCTGGCCCAGTGAGCAAGGGCGAGGAGCT
GTTCACCGGGGTGGTGCCCATCCTGGTCGAGCTGGACGGCGACGTAAACGGCCACAAGTTCAGCGTGTCC
GGCGAGGGCGAGGGCGATGCCACCTACGGCAAGCTGACCCTGAAGTTCATCTGCACCACCGGCAAGCTGC
CCGTGCCCTGGCCCACCCTCGTGACCACCCTGACCTACGGCGTGCAGTGCTTCAGCCGCTACCCCGACCA
CATGAAGCAGCACGACTTCTTCAAGTCCGCCATGCCCGAAGGCTACGTCCAGGAGCGCACCATCTTCTTC
AAGGACGACGGCAACTACAAGACCCGCGCCGAGGTGAAGTTCGAGGGCGACACCCTGGTGAACCGCATCG
AGCTGAAGGGCATCGACTTCAAGGAGGACGGCAACATCCTGGGGCACAAGCTGGAGTACAACTACAACAG
CCACAACGTCTATATCATGGCCGACAAGCAGAAGAACGGCATCAAGGTGAACTTCAAGATCCGCCACAAC
ATCGAGGACGGCAGCGTGCAGCTCGCCGACCACTACCAGCAGAACACCCCCATCGGCGACGGCCCCGTGC
TGCTGCCCGACAACCACTACCTGAGCACCCAGTCCGCCCTGAGCAAAGACCCCAACGAGAAGCGCGATCA
CATGGTCCTGCTGGAGTTCGTGACCGCCGCCGGGATCACTCTCGGCATGGACGAGCTGTACAAGGAGTTC
TAACTAGAGCTCGCTGATCAGCCTCGAAACTTGTTTATTGCAGCTTATAATGGTTACAAATAAAGCAATA
GCATCACAAATTTCACAAATAAAGCATTTTTTTCACTGCATTCTAGTTGTGGTTTGTCCAAACTCATCAA
TGTATCTTAGGTGAGTGGACAGCCGCGGCTCTGCCGGGACCCCTGGTCATTCCCCTCCGCCCCAAGCCTG
GTGGGGCTCCTGGGAAGCCGGCTGCACCGCGTGGTCGGACCGCTTGCAGCCTCTCCCGCGTGGCCGCACG
CAGAGTCCTGACCTTGGCACCATCCACGCCCCCTCCAAATTGGAGAACCCCGCAGGTGCGGGGCCAGATC
GTGGATTTATTCCTAGTCTTCACTGGTGTAGAGTGAGCCGGAGGTTGTGAGATTGTAAAGGGGGCACTTG
GTGGGTTCGCTGGAGATGGGGGGGAAACTTTGGGTTGTGGGGAGGTCCCAGATTCCCGCATGACCACCAG
AATGCGATTTCTCTTTCTCGTGTTTGGGGCTACTAGGGGACCGTATTGGGAGGTCGTTGAAACTAAGCAA
AGCCGCGGGCAGGGACCACAAGAAGGAGCCCCTGAAACTGACCTCAAATCCCTAAATGCCCACGCGTGTA
GCGTACTTCTTGTGCAAGCGCTTTTTCTTAAGCTTGTCCCGGGACGGGTGGAATAAGCGCTCCTTCCAGG
GTCCCAGAGCCTGGTTCAGTGGGGTCCTTGCCTTCATGTTGCCAAAGGACCGGATTCTTTCTCAGAGCAT
GGCCAGGATGGTGGGCTCCTCCCACCCCTTTGTGTAAACAAGAAATTTCTTTCACAAATGAGGTTTGAGT
TGTGTCTTAGTAATACCTCGGGCACCCATCTCCCATCAGACCCAGCTTGGAGACGATCCCACTACCTTCT
TTCTGAAGGTGGAATGTTACTTTCTGTTTGAGAGGTCAGGCGCGGCCGCCACCGCGGTGGAGCTCCAGCT
TTTGTTCCCTTTAGTGAGGGTTAATTTCGAGCTTGGCGTAATCATGGTCATAGCTGTTTCCTGTGTGAAA
TTGTTATCCGCTCACAATTCCACACAACATACGAGCCGGAAGCATAAAGTGTAAAGCCTGGGGTGCCTAA
TGAGTGAGCTAACTCACATTAATTGCGTTGCGCTCACTGCCCGCTTTCCAGTCGGGAAACCTGTCGTGCC
AGCTGCATTAATGAATCGGCCAACGCGCGGGGAGAGGCGGTTTGCGTATTGGGCGCTCTTCCGCTTCCTC
GCTCACTGACTCGCTGCGCTCGGTCGTTCGGCTGCGGCGAGCGGTATCAGCTCACTCAAAGGCGGTAATA
CGGTTATCCACAGAATCAGGGGATAACGCAGGAAAGAACATGTGAGCAAAAGGCCAGCAAAAGGCCAGGA
ACCGTAAAAAGGCCGCGTTGCTGGCGTTTTTCCATAGGCTCCGCCCCCCTGACGAGCATCACAAAAATCG
ACGCTCAAGTCAGAGGTGGCGAAACCCGACAGGACTATAAAGATACCAGGCGTTTCCCCCTGGAAGCTCC
CTCGTGCGCTCTCCTGTTCCGACCCTGCCGCTTACCGGATACCTGTCCGCCTTTCTCCCTTCGGGAAGCG
TGGCGCTTTCTCATAGCTCACGCTGTAGGTATCTCAGTTCGGTGTAGGTCGTTCGCTCCAAGCTGGGCTG
TGTGCACGAACCCCCCGTTCAGCCCGACCGCTGCGCCTTATCCGGTAACTATCGTCTTGAGTCCAACCCG
GTAAGACACGACTTATCGCCACTGGCAGCAGCCACTGGTAACAGGATTAGCAGAGCGAGGTATGTAGGCG
GTGCTACAGAGTTCTTGAAGTGGTGGCCTAACTACGGCTACACTAGAAGAACAGTATTTGGTATCTGCGC
TCTGCTGAAGCCAGTTACCTTCGGAAAAAGAGTTGGTAGCTCTTGATCCGGCAAACAAACCACCGCTGGT
AGCGGTGGTTTTTTTGTTTGCAAGCAGCAGATTACGCGCAGAAAAAAAGGATCTCAAGAAGATCCTTTGA
TCTTTTCTACGGGGTCTGACGCTCAGTGGAACGAAAACTCACGTTAAGGGATTTTGGTCATGAGATTATC
AAAAAGGATCTTCACCTAGATCCTTTTAAATTAAAAATGAAGTTTTAAATCAATCTAAAGTATATATGAG
TAAACTTGGTCTGACAGTTACCAATGCTTAATCAGTGAGGCACCTATCTCAGCGATCTGTCTATTTCGTT
CATCCATAGTTGCCTGACTCCCCGTCGTGTAGATAACTACGATACGGGAGGGCTTACCATCTGGCCCCAG
TGCTGCAATGATACCGCGAGACCCACGCTCACCGGCTCCAGATTTATCAGCAATAAACCAGCCAGCCGGA
AGGGCCGAGCGCAGAAGTGGTCCTGCAACTTTATCCGCCTCCATCCAGTCTATTAATTGTTGCCGGGAAG
CTAGAGTAAGTAGTTCGCCAGTTAATAGTTTGCGCAACGTTGTTGCCATTGCTACAGGCATCGTGGTGTC
ACGCTCGTCGTTTGGTATGGCTTCATTCAGCTCCGGTTCCCAACGATCAAGGCGAGTTACATGATCCCCC
ATGTTGTGCAAAAAAGCGGTTAGCTCCTTCGGTCCTCCGATCGTTGTCAGAAGTAAGTTGGCCGCAGTGT
TATCACTCATGGTTATGGCAGCACTGCATAATTCTCTTACTGTCATGCCATCCGTAAGATGCTTTTCTGT
GACTGGTGAGTACTCAACCAAGTCATTCTGAGAATAGTGTATGCGGCGACCGAGTTGCTCTTGCCCGGCG
TCAATACGGGATAATACCGCGCCACATAGCAGAACTTTAAAAGTGCTCATCATTGGAAAACGTTCTTCGG
GGCGAAAACTCTCAAGGATCTTACCGCTGTTGAGATCCAGTTCGATGTAACCCACTCGTGCACCCAACTG
ATCTTCAGCATCTTTTACTTTCACCAGCGTTTCTGGGTGAGCAAAAACAGGAAGGCAAAATGCCGCAAAA
AAGGGAATAAGGGCGACACGGAAATGTTGAATACTCATACTCTTCCTTTTTCAATATTATTGAAGCATTT
ATCAGGGTTATTGTCTCATGAGCGGATACATATTTGAATGTATTTAGAAAAATAAACAAATAGGGGTTCC
GCGCACATTTCCCCGAAAAGTGCCAC
Features (pLannotate 1.2.2; 16 found; start..end, strand, type, name):
     30..458     -  rep_origin     f1 ori (sequence partly withheld): f1 bacteriophage origin of replication; arrow indicates direction of (+) strand synthesis
    463..620     -  CDS            lacZα (fragment): LacZα fragment of β-galactosidase; lacZ fragment
    623..641     +  promoter       T7 promoter: promoter for bacteriophage T7 RNA polymerase
    650..676     -  misc_feature   MCS (fragment): pBluescript multiple cloning site
    931..999     +  CDS            Podxl (fragment): PODXL_MOUSE - Also known as Pclp1. Experimental evidence at protein level: Swiss-Prot protein existence level 1. Involved in the regulation of both adhesion and cell morphology and cancer progression. Functions as an anti-adhesive molecule that maintains an open filtration pathway between neighboring foot processes in the podocyte by charge repulsion. Acts as a pro- adhesive molecule, enhancing the adherence of cells to immobilized ligands, increasing the rate of migration and cell-cell contacts in an integrin-dependent manner. Induces the formation of apical actin- dependent microvilli. Invol
   1069..1782    +  CDS            EGFP: EGFP is a basic (constitutively fluorescent) green fluorescent protein published in 1996, derived from Aequorea victoria. It is reported to be a rapidly-maturing weak dimer with moderate acid sensitivity.
   1816..1937    +  polyA_signal   SV40 poly(A) signal: SV40 polyadenylation signal
   2740..2763    -  misc_feature   MCS (fragment): pBluescript multiple cloning site
   2776..2794    -  promoter       T3 promoter: promoter for bacteriophage T3 RNA polymerase
   2839..2855    -  protein_bind   lac operator: The lac repressor binds to the lac operator to inhibit transcription in E. coli. This inhibition can be relieved by adding lactose or isopropyl-β-D-thiogalactopyranoside (IPTG). lac repressor encoded by lacI
   2863..2893    -  promoter       lac promoter: promoter for the E. coli lac operon
   2908..2929    -  protein_bind   CAP binding site: CAP binding activates transcription in the presence of cAMP. E. coli catabolite activator protein
   2942..3034    -  CDS            lacI (fragment): lac repressor; lacI; The lac repressor binds to the lac operator to inhibit transcription in E. coli. This inhibition can be relieved by adding lactose or isopropyl-β-D-thiogalactopyranoside (IPTG).
   3217..3805    -  rep_origin     ori: high-copy-number ColE1/pMB1/pBR322/pUC origin of replication
   3976..4836    -  CDS            AmpR: β-lactamase; bla; confers resistance to ampicillin, carbenicillin, and related antibiotics
   4837..4941    -  promoter       AmpR promoter: bla
