[The description below was written by a language model from this plasmid's Addgene catalogue record and pLannotate feature annotations shown in this document.]
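Description:
KL158 - pBlueScript II SK-T2A-eGFP-SV40pA Podxl donor is a mouse gene-targeting donor plasmid of about 5 kb, built by Gibson assembly in the pBluescript II SK (+) cloning backbone. It is propagated in E. coli through the high-copy ColE1/pUC-type origin and selected with ampicillin via the β-lactamase gene and its native promoter. The usual pBluescript elements remain around the insertion site: the f1 phage origin, T7 and T3 promoters, remnants of the multiple cloning site, and the lac promoter/operator with a disrupted lacZα fragment. None of these play a role in the knock-in itself.

The payload is a promoterless T2A-eGFP-SV40 poly(A) cassette flanked by homology arms from the mouse Podxl (podocalyxin) locus. The feature table detects a short fragment of Podxl coding sequence just upstream of EGFP, consistent with a 5′ arm that ends in Podxl coding sequence. The T2A element is not annotated separately but would fit in the short gap between that fragment and EGFP. The unannotated stretch between the SV40 polyadenylation signal and the downstream MCS remnant presumably holds the 3′ homology arm, although the record gives no arm boundaries or lengths.

After homology-directed repair, EGFP would be transcribed from the endogenous Podxl promoter. The T2A sequence causes ribosome skipping, so EGFP is released as a separate polypeptide and fluorescence reports Podxl expression without a permanent fusion to the protein. The donor carries no mammalian selection marker and is intended for use with a companion PX459 plasmid that supplies the Podxl-targeting sgRNA.
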