Addgene plasmid #232936: KL158 - pBlueScript II SK-T2A-eGFP-SV40pA Podxl donor
Purpose: Donor plasmid for knock-in of T2A-eGFP-SV40pA at the mouse Podxl locus. Used with PX459-sgRNA047_Podxl sgRNA.
Depositing lab: Danny Reinberg. Depositing organization: New York University. Publication: CTCF-RNA interactions orchestrate cell-specific chromatin loop organization. Lucero K, Han S, Huang P, Qiu X, Mazzoni EO, Reinberg D. bioRxiv, March 19, 2025 10.1101/2025.03.19.643339.
Backbone
  Vector backbone: pBlueScript II SK (+)
  Backbone manufacturer: Agilent #212207
  Vector type: Mouse Targeting
Growth in bacteria
  Bacterial resistance: Ampicillin, 100 μg/mL
  Growth temperature: 37°C
  Growth strain: DH5alpha
  Copy number: Unknown
Gene/Insert
  Gene/Insert name: T2A-eGFP-SV40pA with Podxl homology arms
  Cloning method: Gibson Cloning
  Sequencing primers: 5′ gtaaaacgacggccagt
Terms and licenses: Academic/Nonprofit Terms; Industry Terms: Not Available to Industry
How to cite: KL158 - pBlueScript II SK-T2A-eGFP-SV40pA Podxl donor was a gift from Danny Reinberg (Addgene plasmid # 232936 ; http://n2t.net/addgene:232936 ; RRID:Addgene_232936)
